Addgene plasmid #133326: pHBS1502 [IBB-GFP-mCherry3E]-[BFP-TDP43 deltaCTD]
Purpose: To test the effect of sequence on TDP43 splicing activity
Depositing lab: Rajat Rohatgi. Depositing organization: Stanford University. Publication: Phase separation-deficient TDP43 remains functional in splicing. Schmidt HB, Barreau A, Rohatgi R. Nat Commun. 2019 Oct 25;10(1):4890. doi: 10.1038/s41467-019-12740-2. PubMed 31653829.
Backbone
  Vector backbone: pBI
  Vector type: Mammalian Expression
Growth in bacteria
  Bacterial resistance: Ampicillin, 100 μg/mL
  Growth temperature: 37°C
  Growth strain: DH5alpha
  Copy number: High Copy
Gene/Insert
  Gene/Insert name: TARDBP mutant
  Species: H. sapiens (human)
  Mutation: Deletion of CTD in full-length TDP43
  Entrez Gene: TARDBP (a.k.a. ALS10, TDP-43)
  Cloning method: Gibson Cloning
Terms and licenses: Academic/Nonprofit Terms; Industry Terms: Not Available to Industry
Depositor comments: Please visit https://www.biorxiv.org/content/10.1101/548339v1 for bioRxiv preprint.
How to cite: pHBS1502 [IBB-GFP-mCherry3E]-[BFP-TDP43 deltaCTD] was a gift from Rajat Rohatgi (Addgene plasmid # 133326 ; http://n2t.net/addgene:133326 ; RRID:Addgene_133326)
