[The description below was written by a language model from this plasmid's Addgene catalogue record and pLannotate feature annotations shown in this document.]
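Description:
pHBS1502 [IBB-GFP-mCherry3E]-[BFP-TDP43 deltaCTD] is a 9,075-bp mammalian expression plasmid built on the bidirectional pBI backbone. It carries a splicing reporter and a TDP43 variant on the same molecule, so both are delivered to the same transfected cell. In E. coli it is maintained through a high-copy ColE1/pUC-type origin and selected with ampicillin via the β-lactamase gene. The short lacI and str hits in the annotation look like backbone remnants rather than functional genes.

The two expression units diverge from a central CMV-derived regulatory region. In one direction, the CMV enhancer and promoter drive TagBFP fused upstream of a human TARDBP fragment, consistent with the recorded deletion of the C-terminal domain from full-length TDP43. In the other direction, a minimal CMV promoter fragment drives a fragment of KPNA2 (presumably the importin-β-binding, IBB, domain named in the title, which would direct nuclear import), followed by superfolder GFP and mCherry. The mCherry coding sequence is annotated as two fragments separated by a region containing a piece of human CFTR. This arrangement suggests a CFTR-derived exon cassette whose inclusion or skipping determines whether intact mCherry is made, with GFP as an expression reference, although the record does not spell out this logic. Each unit ends with a rabbit β-globin intron, flanking globin exon sequence and a β-globin polyadenylation signal, and attB2 remnants lie next to both inserts.

The stated purpose is to test how TDP43 sequence affects its splicing activity, here by asking whether a variant lacking the C-terminal domain still functions. BFP marks expression of the variant, and the reporter fluorescence serves as the readout.
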