Features (pLannotate 1.2.2; 23 found; start..end, strand, type, name):
     83..138     +  polyA_signal   β-globin poly(A) signal: rabbit β-globin polyadenylation signal (Gil and Proudfoot, 1987)
    471..524     -  CDS            lacI (fragment): lac repressor; lacI; The lac repressor binds to the lac operator to inhibit transcription in E. coli. This inhibition can be relieved by adding lactose or isopropyl-β-D-thiogalactopyranoside (IPTG).
    707..1295    -  rep_origin     ori: high-copy-number ColE1/pMB1/pBR322/pUC origin of replication
   1466..2326    -  CDS            AmpR: β-lactamase; bla; confers resistance to ampicillin, carbenicillin, and related antibiotics
   2327..2431    -  promoter       AmpR promoter: bla
   2550..2666    +  CDS            str (fragment): STR_KLEPN - Protein inferred from homology: Swiss-Prot protein existence level 3. The aminoglycoside phosphotransferases achieve inactivation of their antibiotic substrates by phosphorylation. From Klebsiella pneumoniae.
   2992..3047    -  polyA_signal   β-globin poly(A) signal: rabbit β-globin polyadenylation signal (Gil and Proudfoot, 1987)
   3118..3240    -  CDS            HBB: HBB_COLGU - Experimental evidence at transcript level: Swiss-Prot protein existence level 2. Involved in oxygen transport from the lung to the various peripheral tissues. From Colobus guereza (Mantled guereza) (Eastern black-and-white colobus monkey).
   3244..3816    -  intron         β-globin intron: intron from rabbit β-globin gene
   3852..3874    +  protein_bind   attB2 (fragment): mutant version of attB; recombination site for the Gateway® BP reaction BP Clonase™
   3885..4479    -  CDS            mCherry (fragment): monomeric derivative of DsRed fluorescent protein (Shaner et al., 2004) mammalian codon-optimized
   4758..4964    -  CDS            CFTR (fragment): CFTR_HUMAN - Also known as ABCC7. Experimental evidence at protein level: Swiss-Prot protein existence level 1. Epithelial ion channel that plays an important role in the regulation of epithelial ion and water transport and fluid homeostasis (PubMed:26823428). Mediates the transport of chloride ions across the cell membrane (PubMed:10792060, PubMed:11524016, PubMed:11707463, PubMed:12519745, PubMed:15010471, PubMed:12588899, PubMed:17036051, PubMed:19398555, PubMed:19621064, PubMed:22178883, PubMed:25330774, PubMed:1712898, PubMed:8910473, PubMed:9804160, PubMed:12529365, PubMed:17182731, PubM
   5057..5168    -  CDS            mCherry (fragment): monomeric derivative of DsRed fluorescent protein (Shaner et al., 2004) mammalian codon-optimized
   5187..5888    -  CDS            Superfolder GFP: Superfolder GFP is a basic (constitutively fluorescent) green fluorescent protein published in 2005, derived from Aequorea victoria. It is reported to be a very rapidly-maturing weak dimer.
   5874..6068    -  CDS            KPNA2 (fragment): IMA1_HUMAN - Also known as RCH1, SRP1. Experimental evidence at protein level: Swiss-Prot protein existence level 1. Functions in nuclear protein import as an adapter protein for nuclear receptor KPNB1. Binds specifically and directly to substrates containing either a simple or bipartite NLS motif. Docking of the importin/substrate complex to the nuclear pore complex (NPC) is mediated by KPNB1 through binding to nucleoporin FxFG repeats and the complex is subsequently translocated through the pore by an energy requiring, Ran-dependent mechanism. At the nucleoplasmic side of the NPC, Ran binds
   6121..6155    -  promoter       minimal CMV promoter (fragment): human cytomegalovirus (CMV) immediate early promoter
   6233..6536    +  enhancer       CMV enhancer: human cytomegalovirus immediate early enhancer
   6537..6740    +  promoter       CMV promoter: human cytomegalovirus (CMV) immediate early promoter
   6814..7509    +  CDS            TagBFP: TagBFP is a basic (constitutively fluorescent) blue fluorescent protein published in 2008, derived from Entacmaea quadricolor. It is reported to be a very rapidly-maturing monomer with very low acid sensitivity.
   7516..8301    +  CDS            TARDBP (fragment): TADBP_HUMAN - Also known as TDP43. Experimental evidence at protein level: Swiss-Prot protein existence level 1. RNA-binding protein that is involved in various steps of RNA biogenesis and processing (PubMed:23519609). Preferentially binds, via its two RNA recognition motifs RRM1 and RRM2, to GU-repeats on RNA molecules predominantly localized within long introns and in the 3'UTR of mRNAs (PubMed:23519609, PubMed:24240615, PubMed:24464995). In turn, regulates the splicing of many non-coding and protein-coding RNAs including proteins involved in neuronal survival, as well as mRNAs that encode p
   8310..8334    -  protein_bind   attB2: mutant version of attB; recombination site for the Gateway® BP reaction BP Clonase™
   8389..8961    +  intron         β-globin intron: intron from rabbit β-globin gene
   8965..12      +  CDS            HBB (across the origin): HBB_COLGU - Experimental evidence at transcript level: Swiss-Prot protein existence level 2. Involved in oxygen transport from the lung to the various peripheral tissues. From Colobus guereza (Mantled guereza) (Eastern black-and-white colobus monkey).
>Addgene plasmid #133326 | pHBS1502 [IBB-GFP-mCherry3E]-[BFP-TDP43 deltaCTD] | addgene full sequence | sequence record 262085 | Addgene NGS Result
CACAAATACCACTGAGATCTTTTTCCCTCTGCCAAAAATTATGGGGACATCATGAAGCCCCTTGAGCATC
TGACTTCTGGCTAATAAAGGAAATTTATTTTCATTGCAATAGTGTGTTGGAATTTTTTGTGTCTCTCACT
CGGAAGGACATATGGGAGGGCAAATCATTTAAAACATCAGAATGAGTATTTGGTTTAGAGTTTGGCAACA
TATGCCCATATGCTGGCTGCCATGAACAAAGGTTGGCTATAAAGAGGTCATCAGTATATGAAACAGCCCC
CTGCTGTCCATTCCTTATTCCATAGAAAAGCCTTGACTTGAGGTTAGATTTTTTTTATATTTTGTTTTGT
GTTATTTTTTTCTTTAACATCCCTAAAATTTTCCTTACATGTTTTACTAGCCAGATTTTTCCTCCTCTCC
TGACTACTCCCAGTCATAGCTGTCCCTCTTCTCTTATGGAGATCCCTCGACTGCATTAATGAATCGGCCA
ACGCGCGGGGAGAGGCGGTTTGCGTATTGGGCGCTCTTCCGCTTCCTCGCTCACTGACTCGCTGCGCTCG
GTCGTTCGGCTGCGGCGAGCGGTATCAGCTCACTCAAAGGCGGTAATACGGTTATCCACAGAATCAGGGG
ATAACGCAGGAAAGAACATGTGAGCAAAAGGCCAGCAAAAGGCCAGGAACCGTAAAAAGGCCGCGTTGCT
GGCGTTTTTCCATAGGCTCCGCCCCCCTGACGAGCATCACAAAAATCGACGCTCAAGTCAGAGGTGGCGA
AACCCGACAGGACTATAAAGATACCAGGCGTTTCCCCCTGGAAGCTCCCTCGTGCGCTCTCCTGTTCCGA
CCCTGCCGCTTACCGGATACCTGTCCGCCTTTCTCCCTTCGGGAAGCGTGGCGCTTTCTCATAGCTCACG
CTGTAGGTATCTCAGTTCGGTGTAGGTCGTTCGCTCCAAGCTGGGCTGTGTGCACGAACCCCCCGTTCAG
CCCGACCGCTGCGCCTTATCCGGTAACTATCGTCTTGAGTCCAACCCGGTAAGACACGACTTATCGCCAC
TGGCAGCAGCCACTGGTAACAGGATTAGCAGAGCGAGGTATGTAGGCGGTGCTACAGAGTTCTTGAAGTG
GTGGCCTAACTACGGCTACACTAGAAGAACAGTATTTGGTATCTGCGCTCTGCTGAAGCCAGTTACCTTC
GGAAAAAGAGTTGGTAGCTCTTGATCCGGCAAACAAACCACCGCTGGTAGCGGTGGTTTTTTTGTTTGCA
AGCAGCAGATTACGCGCAGAAAAAAAGGATCTCAAGAAGATCCTTTGATCTTTTCTACGGGGTCTGACGC
TCAGTGGAACGAAAACTCACGTTAAGGGATTTTGGTCATGAGATTATCAAAAAGGATCTTCACCTAGATC
CTTTTAAATTAAAAATGAAGTTTTAAATCAATCTAAAGTATATATGAGTAAACTTGGTCTGACAGTTACC
AATGCTTAATCAGTGAGGCACCTATCTCAGCGATCTGTCTATTTCGTTCATCCATAGTTGCCTGACTCCC
CGTCGTGTAGATAACTACGATACGGGAGGGCTTACCATCTGGCCCCAGTGCTGCAATGATACCGCGAGAC
CCACGCTCACCGGCTCCAGATTTATCAGCAATAAACCAGCCAGCCGGAAGGGCCGAGCGCAGAAGTGGTC
CTGCAACTTTATCCGCCTCCATCCAGTCTATTAATTGTTGCCGGGAAGCTAGAGTAAGTAGTTCGCCAGT
TAATAGTTTGCGCAACGTTGTTGCCATTGCTACAGGCATCGTGGTGTCACGCTCGTCGTTTGGTATGGCT
TCATTCAGCTCCGGTTCCCAACGATCAAGGCGAGTTACATGATCCCCCATGTTGTGCAAAAAAGCGGTTA
GCTCCTTCGGTCCTCCGATCGTTGTCAGAAGTAAGTTGGCCGCAGTGTTATCACTCATGGTTATGGCAGC
ACTGCATAATTCTCTTACTGTCATGCCATCCGTAAGATGCTTTTCTGTGACTGGTGAGTACTCAACCAAG
TCATTCTGAGAATAGTGTATGCGGCGACCGAGTTGCTCTTGCCCGGCGTCAACACGGGATAATACCGCGC
CACATAGCAGAACTTTAAAAGTGCTCATCATTGGAAAACGTTCTTCGGGGCGAAAACTCTCAAGGATCTT
ACCGCTGTTGAGATCCAGTTCGATGTAACCCACTCGTGCACCCAACTGATCTTCAGCATCTTTTACTTTC
ACCAGCGTTTCTGGGTGAGCAAAAACAGGAAGGCAAAATGCCGCAAAAAAGGGAATAAGGGCGACACGGA
AATGTTGAATACTCATACTCTTCCTTTTTCAATATTATTGAAGCATTTATCAGGGTTATTGTCTCATGAG
CGGATACATATTTGAATGTATTTAGAAAAATAAACAAATAGGGGTTCCGCGCACATTTCCCCGAAAAGTG
CCACCTGACGTCTAAGAAACCATTATTATCATGACATTAACCTATAAAAATAGGCGTATCACGAGGCCCT
TTCGTCTTCACTCGACGCGGCCAGCTTGGTCGAGCTGGATACTTCCCGTCCGCCAGGGGGACATGCCGGC
GATGCTGAAGGTCGCGCGCATTCCCGATGAAGAGGCCGGTTACCGCCTGTTGACCTGGTGGGACGGGCAG
GGCGCCGAGTTCATAAGAGAAGAGGGACAGCTATGACTGGGAGTAGTCAGGAGAGGAGGAAAAATCTGGC
TAGTAAAACATGTAAGGAAAATTTTAGGGATGTTAAAGAAAAAAATAACACAAAACAAAATATAAAAAAA
ATCTAACCTCAAGTCAAGGCTTTTCTATGGAATAAGGAATGGACAGCAGGGGGCTGTTTCATATACTGAT
GACCTCTTTATAGCCAACCTTTGTTCATGGCAGCCAGCATATGGGCATATGTTGCCAAACTCTAAACCAA
ATACTCATTCTGATGTTTTAAATGATTTGCCCTCCCATATGTCCTTCCGAGTGAGAGACACAAAAAATTC
CAACACACTATTGCAATGAAAATAAATTTCCTTTATTAGCCAGAAGTCAGATGCTCAAGGGGCTTCATGA
TGTCCCCATAATTTTTGGCAGAGGGAAAAAGATCTCAGTGGTATTTGTGAGCCAGGGCATTGGCCACACC
AGCCACCACCTTCTGATAGGCAGCCTGCACCTGAGGAGTGAATTCTTTGCCAAAATGATGAGACAGCACA
ACAACCAGCACGTTGCCCAGGAGCTGTAGGAAAGAGAAGAAGGCATGAACATGGTTAGCAGAGGGGCCCG
GTTTGGACTCAGAGTATTTTATCCTCATCTCAAACAGTGTATATCATTGTAACCATAAAGAGAAAGGCAG
GATGATGACCAGGGTGTAGTTGTTTCTACCAATAAGAATATTTCCACGCCAGCCAGAATTTATATGCAGA
AATATTCTACCTTATCATTTAATTATAACAATTGTTCTCTAAAACTGTGCTGAAGTACAATATAATATAC
CCTGATTGCCTTGAAAAAAAAGTGATTAGAGAAAGTACTTACAATCTGACAAATAAACAAAAGTGAATTT
AAAAATTCGTTACAAATGCAAGCTAAAGTTTAACGAAAAAGTTACAGAAAATGAAAAGAAAATAAGAGGA
GACAATGGTTGTCAACAGAGTAGAAAGTGAAAGAAACAAAATTATCATGAGGGTCCATGGTGATACAAGG
GACATCTTCCCATTCTAAACAACACCCTGAAAACTTTGCCCCCTCCATATAACATGAATTTTACAATAGC
GAAAAAGAAAGAACAATCAAGGGTCCCCAAACTCACCCTGAAGTTCTCAGTCTAGAGTCGAGAGGATCAA
TCACTTTGTACAAGAAAGCTGGGTCTAGATAGCTTACTTGTACAGCTCGTCCATGCCGCCGGTGGAGTGG
CGGCCCTCGGCGCGTTCGTACTGTTCCACGATGGTGTAGTCCTCGTTGTGGGAGGTGATGTCCAACTTGA
TGTTGACGTTGTAGGCGCCGGGCAGCTGCACGGGCTTCTTGGCCTTGTAGGTGGTCTTGACCTCAGCGTC
GTAGTGGCCGCCGTCCTTCAGCTTCAGCCTCTGCTTGATCTCGCCCTTCAGGGCGCCGTCCTCGGGGTAC
ATCCGCTCGGAGGAGGCCTCCCAGCCCATGGTCTTCTTCTGCATTACGGGGCCGTCGGAGGGGAAGTTGG
TGCCGCGCAGCTTCACCTTGTAGATGAACTCGCCGTCCTGCAGGGAGGAGTCCTGGGTCACGGTCACCAC
GCCGCCGTCCTCGAAGTTCATCACGCGCTCCCACTTGAAGCCCTCGGGGAAGGACAGCTTCAAGTAGTCG
GGGATGTCGGCGGGGTGCTTCACGTAGGCCTTGGAGCCGTACATGAACTGAGGGGACAGGATGTCCCAGG
CGAAGGGCAGGGGGCCACCCTTGGTCACCTTCAGCTTGGCGGTCTGGGTGCCCTCGTAGGGGCGGCCCTG
AGGAAAAAAAAGGAAAGGGCATGCTCGCCATGTGCAAGATACAGTGTTGAATGTGGTGCAAAATATAAAG
ATGTGGAAGAAAAAGCCACTGAAAATAATATGAGGAAATAAAAAACTAGAGTAAATTATCAGTGGAACAA
TTTCTATTATACAAGACACTACACCCATACATTCTCCTAATGCTCATGTAAGAATTTCTCCAAAAATACC
TTCCAGCACTACAAACTAGAAAAAAAAAGAGACATGGACACCAAATTAAGTTCTTAATAGTGAAGAACAA
AAGAACTACCTTGCCTGCTCCAGTGGATCCAGCAACCGCCAACAACTGTCCTCTTTCTATCTTGAAATTA
ATATCTTTCAGGACAGGAGTACCAAGAAGTGAGAAATTACTGAAGAAGAGGCTGTCATCACCATTAGAAG
TTTTTCTATTGTTATTGTTTTGTTTTGCTTTCTCAAATAATTCCCCAAATCCCTGTTAAAAAAAAACACA
CACACACACACACACACACACATCAAAAATAAAAGATGAGTTTGTCAGATATTTTCAATAGATGCTTGTT
TTATGTACCATACTCACCTCGCCCTCGCCCTCGATCTCGAACTCGTGGCCGTTCACGGAGCCCTCCATGT
GCACCTTGAAGCGCATGAACTCCTTGATGATGGCCATGTTATCCTCCTCGCCCTTGCTGGTTCCGGTGCC
TCCACTTTCATCTTCACCTTTAGTGATACCGGCTGCCGTCACGAACTCCTTCAGGACCATGTGATCGCGC
TTCTCGTTCGGGTCTTTGCTCAGCGTGGTCTGGGTGCTCAGATAGTGGTTGTCCGGCAGGCGCACCGGGC
CGTCGCCGATCGGGGTGTTCTGCTGTTTGTGGTCGGCTTCCTGCTGGCTGCCGTCCTCAACGTTGTGGCG
GATCTTGAAGTTAGCCTTGATGCCGTTCTTCTGCTTGTCGGCTTCGATACGGACGTTGTGGCTGTTGTGG
TTGTACTCCAGCTTGTGACCCAGGATGTTGCCGTCCTCCTTGAAGTCGTTGCCCTTCAGCTCGATGCGGT
TCACCAGGGTGTCGCCCTCGAACTTCACCTCCGCGCGGGTCTTGTAGGTGCCGTCGTCCTTGAACTCGAT
GGTGCGCTCCTGGACGTAGCCTTCCGGCATGGCGGACTTGAAGAAGTCGTGACGCTTCATGTGGTCCGGG
TAGCGGCTGAAGCACTGCACGCCGTAGGTCAGGGTGGTCACGAGGGTCGGCCACGGCACCGGCAGCTTGC
CGGTGGTGCAGATGAACTTCAGGGTCAGCTTGCCCTCGGTGGCATCGCCCTCGCCCTCGCCACGCACGCT
GAACTTGTGGCCGTTTACGTCGCCGTCCAGCTCGACTTTGATAGGCACAGTACCTGTAAATAGTTCCTCT
CCTTTACTGGTACCATCATCAGGGAATGAGCTTACATTTCTCCTCTTCAGCATCTGGTCATCCTTCTTAG
CTTTCCTCAGCTCCACATTGACCTCTATTCTGCGACGCCTCATTTCTGTACTGTCTTTTCCCTTGTTCTT
GAATCTGTGAAGACGGGCAGCTGGTGTATTAGCATTCTCGTTGGTGGATCCCATGGTGGCACCGGTGAAT
TCTCCAGGCGATCTGACGGTTCACTAAACGAGCTCTGCTTATATAGGCCTCCCACCGTACACGCCACCTC
GACATACTCGAGTAGTTATTAATAGTAATCAATTACGGGGTCATTAGTTCATAGCCCATATATGGAGTTC
CGCGTTACATAACTTACGGTAAATGGCCCGCCTGGCTGACCGCCCAACGACCCCCGCCCATTGACGTCAA
TAATGACGTATGTTCCCATAGTAACGCCAATAGGGACTTTCCATTGACGTCAATGGGTGGAGTATTTACG
GTAAACTGCCCACTTGGCAGTACATCAAGTGTATCATATGCCAAGTACGCCCCCTATTGACGTCAATGAC
GGTAAATGGCCCGCCTGGCATTATGCCCAGTACATGACCTTATGGGACTTTCCTACTTGGCAGTACATCT
ACGTATTAGTCATCGCTATTACCATGGTGATGCGGTTTTGGCAGTACATCAATGGGCGTGGATAGCGGTT
TGACTCACGGGGATTTCCAAGTCTCCACCCCATTGACGTCAATGGGAGTTTGTTTTGGCACCAAAATCAA
CGGGACTTTCCAAAATGTCGTAACAACTCCGCCCCATTGACGCAAATGGGCGGTAGGCGTGTACGGTGGG
AGGTCTATATAAGCAGAGCTGGTTTAGTGAACCGTCAGATCCGCTAGGGATCCTCTAGTCAGCTGACGCG
TTACCACCGGTGCCACCATGGGAAGCGAGCTGATTAAGGAGAACATGCACATGAAGCTGTACATGGAGGG
CACCGTGGACAACCATCACTTCAAGTGCACATCCGAGGGCGAAGGCAAGCCCTACGAGGGCACCCAGACC
ATGAGAATCAAGGTGGTCGAGGGCGGCCCTCTCCCCTTCGCCTTCGACATCCTGGCTACTAGCTTCCTCT
ACGGCAGCAAGACCTTCATCAACCACACCCAGGGCATCCCCGACTTCTTCAAGCAGTCCTTCCCTGAGGG
CTTCACATGGGAGAGAGTCACCACATACGAAGACGGGGGCGTGCTGACCGCTACCCAGGACACCAGCCTC
CAGGACGGCTGCCTCATCTACAACGTCAAGATCAGAGGGGTGAACTTCACATCCAACGGCCCTGTGATGC
AGAAGAAAACACTCGGCTGGGAGGCCTTCACCGAGACGCTGTACCCCGCTGACGGCGGCCTGGAAGGCAG
AAACGACATGGCCCTGAAGCTCGTGGGCGGGAGCCATCTGATCGCAAACGCCAAGACCACATATAGATCC
AAGAAACCCGCTAAGAACCTCAAGATGCCTGGCGTCTACTATGTGGACTACAGACTGGAAAGAATCAAGG
AGGCCAACAACGAGACCTACGTCGAGCAGCACGAGGTGGCAGTGGCCAGATACTGCGACCTCCCTAGCAA
ACTGGGGCACAAGCTTAATTCCGGAATGTCTGAATATATTCGGGTAACCGAAGATGAGAACGATGAGCCC
ATTGAAATACCATCGGAAGACGATGGGACGGTGCTGCTCTCCACGGTTACAGCCCAGTTTCCAGGGGCGT
GTGGGCTTCGCTACAGGAATCCAGTGTCTCAGTGTATGAGAGGTGTCCGGCTGGTAGAAGGAATTCTGCA
TGCCCCAGATGCTGGCTGGGGAAATCTGGTGTATGTTGTCAACTATCCAAAAGATAACAAAAGAAAAATG
GATGAGACAGATGCTTCATCAGCAGTGAAAGTGAAAAGAGCAGTCCAGAAAACATCCGATTTAATAGTGT
TGGGTCTCCCATGGAAAACAACCGAACAGGACCTGAAAGAGTATTTTAGTACCTTTGGAGAAGTTCTTAT
GGTGCAGGTCAAGAAAGATCTTAAGACTGGTCATTCAAAGGGGTTTGGCTTTGTTCGTTTTACGGAATAT
GAAACACAAGTGAAAGTAATGTCACAGCGACATATGATAGATGGACGATGGTGTGACTGCAAACTTCCTA
ATTCTAAGCAAAGCCAAGATGAGCCTTTGAGAAGCAGAAAAGTGTTTGTGGGGCGCTGTACAGAGGACAT
GACTGAGGATGAGCTGCGGGAGTTCTTCTCTCAGTACGGGGATGTGATGGATGTCTTCATCCCCAAGCCA
TTCAGGGCCTTTGCCTTTGTTACATTTGCAGATGATCAGATTGCGCAGTCTCTTTGTGGAGAGGACTTGA
TCATTAAAGGAATCAGCGTTCATATATCCAATGCCGAACCTTAGACTAGACCCAGCTTTCTTGTACAAAG
TGGTTGATCCTCTACTAGTAAGCTTGCATGCGATATCTCTAGAGCTGAGAACTTCAGGGTGAGTTTGGGG
ACCCTTGATTGTTCTTTCTTTTTCGCTATTGTAAAATTCATGTTATATGGAGGGGGCAAAGTTTTCAGGG
TGTTGTTTAGAATGGGAAGATGTCCCTTGTATCACCATGGACCCTCATGATAATTTTGTTTCTTTCACTT
TCTACTCTGTTGACAACCATTGTCTCCTCTTATTTTCTTTTCATTTTCTGTAACTTTTTCGTTAAACTTT
AGCTTGCATTTGTAACGAATTTTTAAATTCACTTTTGTTTATTTGTCAGATTGTAAGTACTTTCTCTAAT
CACTTTTTTTTCAAGGCAATCAGGGTATATTATATTGTACTTCAGCACAGTTTTAGAGAACAATTGTTAT
AATTAAATGATAAGGTAGAATATTTCTGCATATAAATTCTGGCTGGCGTGGAAATATTCTTATTGGTAGA
AACAACTACACCCTGGTCATCATCCTGCCTTTCTCTTTATGGTTACAATGATATACACTGTTTGAGATGA
GGATAAAATACTCTGAGTCCAAACCGGGCCCCTCTGCTAACCATGTTCATGCCTTCTTCTCTTTCCTACA
GCTCCTGGGCAACGTGCTGGTTGTTGTGCTGTCTCATCATTTTGGCAAAGAATTCACTCCTCAGGTGCAG
GCTGCCTATCAGAAGGTGGTGGCTGGTGTGGCCAATGCCCTGGCT
